>Addgene plasmid #129531 | p1193-scAAV-U6-sgRNA_Nme2Cas9_Rosa26-CB-PI-AcrIIC3Nme_FLAG_NLS-3XmiR122BS | addgene full sequence | sequence record 255632 | Addgene NGS Result
CTGCGCGCTCGCTCGCTCACTGAGGCCGCCCGGGCAAAGCCCGGGCGTCGGGCGACCTTTGGTCGCCCGG
CCTCAGTGAGCGAGCGAGCGCGCAGAGAGGGAGTGTAGCCATGCTCTAGGAAGATCAATTCGGTACAATT
CACGCGTCAAAAAAATAAACGATGCCCCTTAAAGCAGAAGCTTTAAGGGGCAGAGCGTTGCGGCACATCT
TTTCAGACGGCCTTATTGTAGCAACGGTTCTCATTTCGTTTCCGAAATGAGAAAGGGAGCTACAACCTCC
CAGGCCCAGGGCGGTCCTCCGGTGTTTCGTCCTTTCCACAAGATATATAAAGCCAAGAAATCGAAATACT
TTCAAGTTACGGTAAGCATATGATAGTCCATTTTAAAACATAATTTTAAAACTGCAAACTACCCAAGAAA
TTATTACTTTCTACGTCACGTATTTTGTACTAATATCTTTGTGTTTACAGTCAAATTAATTCTAATTATC
TCTCTAACAGCCTTGTATCGTATATGCAAATATGAAGGAATCATGGGAAATAGGCCCTCCACGCGTCGAC
ATTGATTATTGACTAGCTCTGGTCGTTACATAACTTACGGTAAATGGCCCGCCTGGCTGACCGCCCAACG
ACCCCCGCCCATTGACGTCAATAATGACGTATGTTCCCATAGTAACGCCAATAGGGACTTTCCATTGACG
TCAATGGGTGGAGTATTTACGGTAAACTGCCCACTTGGCAGTACATCAAGTGTATCATATGCCAAGTACG
CCCCCTATTGACGTCAATGACGGTAAATGGCCCGCCTGGCATTATGCCCAGTACATGACCTTATGGGACT
TTCCTACTTGGCAGTACATCTACTCGAGGCCACGTTCTGCTTCACTCTCCCCATCTCCCCCCCCTCCCCA
CCCCCAATTTTGTATTTATTTATTTTTTAATTATTTTGTGCAGCGATGGGGGCGGGGGGGGGGGGGGGGG
GGGCGCGCGSSRGGSGGGGSGGGGSGGGGSGRGGGGSGGGGCGGGGCGAGGCGGAGAGGTGCGGCGGCAG
CCAATCAGAGCGGCGCGCTCCGAAAGTTTCCTTTTATGGCGAGGCGGCGGCGGCGGCGGCCCTATAAAAA
GCGAAGCGCGCGGCGGGCGGGAGCGGGATCAGCCACCGCGGTGGCGGCCTAGAGTCGACGAGGAACTGAA
AAACCAGAAAGTTAACTGGTAAGTTTAGTCTTTTTGTCTTTTATTTCAGGTCCCGGATCCGGTGGTGGTG
CAAATCAAAGAACTGCTCCTCAGTGGATGTTGCCTTTACTTCTAGGCCTGTACGGAAGTGTTACTTCTGC
TCTAAAAGCTGCGGAATTGTACCCGCGGCCGATCCACCGGTCGCCACCATGTTCAAACGGGCCATTATTT
TCACCAGCTTCAACGGCTTCGAGAAGGTCAGTCGCACGGAAAAACGGCGCCTTGCCAAGATAATTAACGC
CAGAGTTAGTATAATCGACGAGTATCTTCGCGCCAAAGACACCAACGCCTCCTTGGACGGACAGTATAGA
GCATTCCTTTTCAATGATGAGTCACCAGCGATGACCGAATTCCTCGCTAAGCTCAAGGCGTTCGCAGAAA
GCTGTACTGGTATAAGCATTGATGCGTGGGAGATTGAAGAGAGCGAGTATGTTCGATTGCCCGTCGAACG
GAGAGATTTCCTTGCGGCGGCCAATGGCAAAGAAATTTTCAAAATTGGCGGGGATTATAAGGATGATGAT
GATAAGGGCTCCCCTAAGAAGAAGAGAAAGGTGTGATAAAGCGGCCATCAAGCTTGACAAACACCATTGT
CACACTCCAACAAACACCATTGTCACACTCCAACAAACACCATTGTCACACTCCACCATAGAGCTCGCTG
ATCAGCCTCGACTGTGCCTTCTAGTTGCCAGCCATCTGTTGTTTGCCCCTCCCCCGTGCCTTCCTTGACC
CTGGAAGGTGCCACTCCCACTGTCCTTTCCTAATAAAATGAGGAAATTGCATCGCATTGTCTGAGTAGGT
GTCATTCTATTCTGGGGGGTGGGGTGGGGCAGGACAGCAAGGGGGAGGATTGGGAAGACAATAGCCTAGG
TAGATAAGTAGCATGGCGGGTTAATCATTAACTACAAGGAACCCCTAGTGATGGAGTTGGCCACTCCCTC
TCTGCGCGCTCGCTCGCTCACTGAGGCCGGGCGACCAAAGGTCGCCCGACGCCCGGGCTTTGCCCGGGCG
GCCTCAGTGAGCGAGCGAGCGCGCAGCCTTAATTAACCTAATTCACTGGCCGTCGTTTTACAACGTCGTG
ACTGGGAAAACCCTGGCGTTACCCAACTTAATCGCCTTGCAGCACATCCCCCTTTCGCCAGCTGGCGTAA
TAGCGAAGAGGCCCGCACCGATCGCCCTTCCCAACAGTTGCGCAGCCTGAATGGCGAATGGG
[124 nt withheld, positions 2443-2566]
C
[91 nt withheld, positions 2568-2658]
A
[49 nt withheld, positions 2660-2708]
CCTTTGACGTTGGAGTCCACGTTCTTT
[37 nt withheld, positions 2736-2772]
ACCCTATCTCGGTCTATTCTTTTGATTTATAAGGGATTTTGCCGATTTCGGCCTATTGGTTAAAAAATGA
GCTGATTTAACAAAAATTTAACGCGAATTTTAACAAAATATTAACGCTTACAATTTAGGTGGCACTTTTC
GGGGAAATGTGCGCGGAACCCCTATTTGTTTATTTTTCTAAATACATTCAAATATGTATCCGCTCATGAG
ACAATAACCCTGATAAATGCTTCAATAATATTGAAAAAGGAAGAGTATGAGTATTCAACATTTCCGTGTC
GCCCTTATTCCCTTTTTTGCGGCATTTTGCCTTCCTGTTTTTGCTCACCCAGAAACGCTGGTGAAAGTAA
AAGATGCTGAAGATCAGTTGGGTGCACGAGTGGGTTACATCGAACTGGATCTCAACAGCGGTAAGATCCT
TGAGAGTTTTCGCCCCGAAGAACGTTTTCCAATGATGAGCACTTTTAAAGTTCTGCTATGTGGCGCGGTA
TTATCCCGTATTGACGCCGGGCAAGAGCAACTCGGTCGCCGCATACACTATTCTCAGAATGACTTGGTTG
AGTACTCACCAGTCACAGAAAAGCATCTTACGGATGGCATGACAGTAAGAGAATTATGCAGTGCTGCCAT
AACCATGAGTGATAACACTGCGGCCAACTTACTTCTGACAACGATCGGAGGACCGAAGGAGCTAACCGCT
TTTTTGCACAACATGGGGGATCATGTAACTCGCCTTGATCGTTGGGAACCGGAGCTGAATGAAGCCATAC
CAAACGACGAGCGTGACACCACGATGCCTGTAGCAATGGCAACAACGTTGCGCAAACTATTAACTGGCGA
ACTACTTACTCTAGCTTCCCGGCAACAATTAATAGACTGGATGGAGGCGGATAAAGTTGCAGGACCACTT
CTGCGCTCGGCCCTTCCGGCTGGCTGGTTTATTGCTGATAAATCTGGAGCCGGTGAGCGTGGGTCTCGCG
GTATCATTGCAGCACTGGGGCCAGATGGTAAGCCCTCCCGTATCGTAGTTATCTACACGACGGGGAGTCA
GGCAACTATGGATGAACGAAATAGACAGATCGCTGAGATAGGTGCCTCACTGATTAAGCATTGGTAACTG
TCAGACCAAGTTTACTCATATATACTTTAGATTGATTTAAAACTTCATTTTTAATTTAAAAGGATCTAGG
TGAAGATCCTTTTTGATAATCTCATGACCAAAATCCCTTAACGTGAGTTTTCGTTCCACTGAGCGTCAGA
CCCCGTAGAAAAGATCAAAGGATCTTCTTGAGATCCTTTTTTTCTGCGCGTAATCTGCTGCTTGCAAACA
AAAAAACCACCGCTACCAGCGGTGGTTTGTTTGCCGGATCAAGAGCTACCAACTCTTTTTCCGAAGGTAA
CTGGCTTCAGCAGAGCGCAGATACCAAATACTGTTCTTCTAGTGTAGCCGTAGTTAGGCCACCACTTCAA
GAACTCTGTAGCACCGCCTACATACCTCGCTCTGCTAATCCTGTTACCAGTGGCTGCTGCCAGTGGCGAT
AAGTCGTGTCTTACCGGGTTGGACTCAAGACGATAGTTACCGGATAAGGCGCAGCGGTCGGGCTGAACGG
GGGGTTCGTGCACACAGCCCAGCTTGGAGCGAACGACCTACACCGAACTGAGATACCTACAGCGTGAGCT
ATGAGAAAGCGCCACGCTTCCCGAAGGGAGAAAGGCGGACAGGTATCCGGTAAGCGGCAGGGTCGGAACA
GGAGAGCGCACGAGGGAGCTTCCAGGGGGAAACGCCTGGTATCTTTATAGTCCTGTCGGGTTTCGCCACC
TCTGACTTGAGCGTCGATTTTTGTGATGCTCGTCAGGGGGGCGGAGCCTATGGAAAAACGCCAGCAACGC
GGCCTTTTTACGGTTCCTGGCCTTTTGCTGGCCTTTTGCTCACATGTTCTTTCCTGCGTTATCCCCTGAT
TCTGTGGATAACCGTATTACCGCCTTTGAGTGAGCTGATACCGCTCGCCGCAGCCGAACGACCGAGCGCA
GCGAGTCAGTGAGCGAGGAAGCGGAAGAGCGCCCAATACGCAAACCGCCTCTCCCCGCGCGTTGGCCGAT
TCATTAATGCAGCTGGCACGACAGGTTTCCCGACTGGAAAGCGGGCAGTGAGCGCAACGCAATTAATGTG
AGTTAGCTCACTCATTAGGCACCCCAGGCTTTACACTTTATGCTTCCGGCTCGTATGTTGTGTGGAATTG
TGAGCGGATAACAATTTCACACAGGAAACAGCTATGACCATGATTACGCCAGATTTAATTAAGGCCTTAA
TTAGG
Features (pLannotate 1.2.2; 21 found; start..end, strand, type, name):
    156..248     -  misc_RNA       Nm tracrRNA: trans-activating CRISPR RNA for the Neisseria meningitidis CRISPR/Cas9 system (Hou et al., 2013)
    277..299     -  misc_feature   HA-L (fragment): left homology arm from intron 1 of the mouse Rosa26 gene (Soriano, 1999)
    309..549     -  promoter       U6 promoter: RNA polymerase III promoter for human U6 snRNA
    558..576     +  enhancer       CMV enhancer (fragment): human cytomegalovirus immediate early enhancer
    584..863     +  enhancer       CMV enhancer (fragment): human cytomegalovirus immediate early enhancer
    870..1139    +  promoter       chicken β-actin promoter: No description available
   1153..1169    +  misc_feature   MCS (fragment): pBluescript multiple cloning site
   1209..1305    +  intron         SV40 intron: modified SV40 intron with splice donor and acceptor sites
   1733..1757    +  CDS            2xFLAG (fragment): two tandem FLAG® epitope tags
   1902..2013    +  polyA_signal   bGH poly(A) signal: bovine growth hormone polyadenylation signal
   2137..2267    +  repeat_region  AAV2 ITR (fragment): inverted terminal repeat of adeno-associated virus serotype 2 inverted
   2281..2438    +  CDS            lacZα (fragment): LacZα fragment of β-galactosidase; lacZ fragment
   2443..2871    +  rep_origin     f1 ori (sequence partly withheld): f1 bacteriophage origin of replication; arrow indicates direction of (+) strand synthesis
   2924..3028    +  promoter       AmpR promoter: bla
   3029..3889    +  CDS            AmpR: β-lactamase; bla; confers resistance to ampicillin, carbenicillin, and related antibiotics
   4060..4648    +  rep_origin     ori: high-copy-number ColE1/pMB1/pBR322/pUC origin of replication
   4831..4923    +  CDS            lacI (fragment): lac repressor; lacI; The lac repressor binds to the lac operator to inhibit transcription in E. coli. This inhibition can be relieved by adding lactose or isopropyl-β-D-thiogalactopyranoside (IPTG).
   4936..4957    +  protein_bind   CAP binding site: CAP binding activates transcription in the presence of cAMP. E. coli catabolite activator protein
   4972..5002    +  promoter       lac promoter: promoter for the E. coli lac operon
   5010..5026    +  protein_bind   lac operator: The lac repressor binds to the lac operator to inhibit transcription in E. coli. This inhibition can be relieved by adding lactose or isopropyl-β-D-thiogalactopyranoside (IPTG). lac repressor encoded by lacI
   5087..105     -  repeat_region  AAV2 ITR (fragment) (across the origin): inverted terminal repeat of adeno-associated virus serotype 2 inverted
