[The description below was written by a language model from this plasmid's Addgene catalogue record and pLannotate feature annotations shown in this document.]
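Description:
p1193-scAAV-U6-sgRNA_Nme2Cas9_Rosa26-CB-PI-AcrIIC3Nme_FLAG_NLS-3XmiR122BS is a self-complementary AAV transfer plasmid of about 5.1 kb. It delivers both a guide RNA and a microRNA-regulated anti-CRISPR protein to mammalian cells or tissues. The plasmid is maintained in E. coli through a high-copy ColE1/pUC-type origin with ampicillin selection (AmpR). It also carries an f1 ori and lac-derived remnants from a pBluescript-like backbone. Two AAV2 ITR fragments flank the payload and define the region that is packaged into virions. In self-complementary designs one ITR is typically altered so that the genome folds into double-stranded form, which gives faster expression at the cost of packaging capacity.

Two expression units lie between the ITRs in divergent orientation. A human U6 Pol III promoter drives an Nme2Cas9-compatible sgRNA built on a Neisseria meningitidis tracrRNA scaffold, with a spacer that matches the mouse Rosa26 locus. The annotation software labels this short spacer as a Rosa26 homology-arm fragment. In the other direction, a CMV enhancer/chicken β-actin promoter with an SV40-derived mini-intron expresses codon-optimized AcrIIC3Nme, an inhibitor of type II-C Cas9, fused at its C terminus to FLAG and an NLS and terminated by a bGH poly(A) signal. According to the record, the 3' UTR contains three miR-122 binding sites, although these and the Acr coding sequence are not annotated individually in the feature table.

Because miR-122 is abundant in hepatocytes, the anti-CRISPR transcript should be silenced in liver while remaining active elsewhere. Nme2Cas9, which is supplied separately, can therefore edit Rosa26 in liver but is inhibited in other tissues. This fits the tissue-restricted in vivo genome editing described for the construct.
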