Addgene plasmid #129531: p1193-scAAV-U6-sgRNA_Nme2Cas9_Rosa26-CB-PI-AcrIIC3Nme_FLAG_NLS-3XmiR122BS
Purpose: Self-complementary AAV vector expressing Nme2Cas9 sgRNA targeting Rosa26 and AcrIIC3Nme with 3x miR-122 binding sites in 3' UTR
Depositing lab: Erik Sontheimer. Depositing organization: University of Massachusetts, Worcester. Publication: Tissue-restricted Genome Editing in vivo Specified by MicroRNA-repressible Anti-CRISPR Proteins. Lee J, Mou H, Ibraheim R, Liang SQ, Liu P, Xue W, Sontheimer EJ. RNA. 2019 Aug 22. pii: rna.071704.119. doi: 10.1261/rna.071704.119. PubMed 31439808.
Backbone
  Vector backbone: scAAV
  Total vector size (bp): 5079
  Vector type: AAV
Growth in bacteria
  Bacterial resistance: Ampicillin, 100 μg/mL
  Growth temperature: 37°C
  Growth strain: NEB Stable
  Copy number: Unknown
Gene/Insert 1
  Gene/Insert name: codon-optimized AcrIIC3Nme
  Insert size (bp): 348
  Promoter: cytomegalovirus-enhancer chicken β-actin promoter with SV40-derived mini-intron
  Tag / fusion protein: FLAG/NLS (C terminal on insert)
  Cloning method: Restriction Enzyme; 5′ cloning site AgeI (not destroyed); 3′ cloning site SacI (not destroyed)
  Sequencing primers: 5′ tacggtaaatggcccgcctg; 3′ TAGAAGGCACAGTCGAGG
Gene/Insert 2
  Gene/Insert name: sgRNA_Rosa26
  Insert size (bp): 145
  Promoter: U6
  Cloning method: Restriction Enzyme; 5′ cloning site MluI (not destroyed); 3′ cloning site MluI (not destroyed)
  Sequencing primers: 5′ CTCTAGGAAGATCAATTCGGTA; 3′ GAGGGCCTATTTCCCATGATT
Terms and licenses: Academic/Nonprofit Terms; Industry Terms: Not Available to Industry
How to cite: p1193-scAAV-U6-sgRNA_Nme2Cas9_Rosa26-CB-PI-AcrIIC3Nme_FLAG_NLS-3XmiR122BS was a gift from Erik Sontheimer (Addgene plasmid # 129531 ; http://n2t.net/addgene:129531 ; RRID:Addgene_129531)
